Addgene plasmid #218782: M3-dCAS9-M.SssI (dCas9-M.SssI)
Purpose: Expresses dCAS9-M.SssI fusion protein and double marker GFP-T2A-Puro under independent promoters
Depositing lab: Maja Jagodic. Depositing organization: Karolinska Institutet. Publication: Systematic comparison of dCas9-based DNA methylation epimodifiers over time indicates efficient on-target and widespread off-target effects. Kakhki MP, Rangani F, Ewing E, Cucuzza CS, Zheleznyakova G, Kalomoiri M, Badam TVS, Covacu R, Andreou I, Needhamsen M, Kular L, Jagodic M. bioRxiv 2025.03.15.641804; doi: 10.1101/2025.03.15.641804.
Backbone
  Vector backbone: pdCas9-DNMT3A-EGFP
  Total vector size (bp): 12479
  Vector type: Mammalian Expression, CRISPR
  Selectable markers: Puromycin
Growth in bacteria
  Bacterial resistance: Ampicillin, 100 μg/mL
  Growth temperature: 37°C
  Growth strain: DH5alpha
  Copy number: Unknown
Gene/Insert 1
  Gene/Insert name: M3-dCAS9-M.SssI (dCas9-M.SssI)
  Species: H. sapiens (human)
  Insert size (bp): 6279
Gene/Insert 2
  Gene/Insert name: GFP-T2A-Puro
  Species: H. sapiens (human)
Terms and licenses: Academic/Nonprofit Terms; Industry Terms: Not Available to Industry
Depositor comments: Please visit https://doi.org/10.1101/2025.03.15.641804 for bioRxiv preprint.
How to cite: M3-dCAS9-M.SssI (dCas9-M.SssI) was a gift from Maja Jagodic (Addgene plasmid # 218782 ; http://n2t.net/addgene:218782 ; RRID:Addgene_218782)
