[The description below was written by a language model from this plasmid's Addgene catalogue record and pLannotate feature annotations shown in this document.]
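Description:
M3-dCAS9-M.SssI is a mammalian expression and CRISPR plasmid built on the pdCas9-DNMT3A-EGFP backbone, designed for targeted DNA methylation (epigenome editing). It is propagated in E. coli through a high-copy ColE1/pUC-type origin with ampicillin resistance (AmpR). It also carries an f1 phage origin, and a single AAV2 inverted terminal repeat is annotated as a backbone remnant. The catalogue lists the total size as 12,479 bp, whereas the sequenced record behind the feature table is 11,979 nt, so the two differ by about 500 bp.

The main payload is a fusion of Streptococcus pyogenes Cas9 (catalytically dead according to the construct name and stated purpose, although the annotation simply reads Cas9) to a nucleoplasmin bipartite nuclear localization signal and then M.SssI. M.SssI is the CpG-specific de novo methyltransferase from Spiroplasma. The catalogue gives human as the insert species, but the annotated parts are bacterial in origin. The fusion is driven by a CMV enhancer/chicken β-actin promoter with a hybrid CBA/MVM intron and is terminated by a bGH polyadenylation signal. The meaning of the "M3" prefix is not explained in the record.

A separate CMV enhancer/promoter drives EGFP followed by puromycin N-acetyltransferase with an SV40 poly(A) signal. The record describes this as a GFP-T2A-Puro double marker, which allows transfected cells to be tracked or sorted by fluorescence and selected with puromycin. A human U6 promoter followed by the S. pyogenes guide RNA scaffold provides a Pol III cassette for guide expression, though no specific spacer is recorded. The associated work compares dCas9-based methylation epimodifiers for on-target efficiency and off-target effects over time.
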