Features (pLannotate 1.2.2; 26 found; start..end, strand, type, name):
   1411..1638    -  intron         hybrid intron: hybrid between chicken β-actin (CBA) and minute virus of mice (MMV) introns (Gray et al., 2011)
   1639..1915    -  promoter       chicken β-actin promoter: No description available
   1917..2202    -  enhancer       CMV enhancer: human cytomegalovirus immediate early enhancer; contains an 18-bp deletion relative to the standard CMV enhancer
   2249..2292    -  misc_RNA       gRNA scaffold (fragment): guide RNA scaffold for the Streptococcus pyogenes CRISPR/Cas9 system
   2299..2374    -  misc_RNA       gRNA scaffold: guide RNA scaffold for the Streptococcus pyogenes CRISPR/Cas9 system
   2401..2641    -  promoter       U6 promoter: RNA polymerase III promoter for human U6 snRNA
   2703..3291    -  rep_origin     ori: high-copy-number ColE1/pMB1/pBR322/pUC origin of replication
   3462..4322    -  CDS            AmpR: β-lactamase; bla; confers resistance to ampicillin, carbenicillin, and related antibiotics
   4323..4427    -  promoter       AmpR promoter: bla
   4522..4557    +  CDS            rop (fragment): Rop protein, which maintains plasmids at low copy number; rop
   4659..4708    +  misc_feature   bom (fragment): basis of mobility region from pBR322
   4709..5164    -  rep_origin     f1 ori (sequence partly withheld): f1 bacteriophage origin of replication; arrow indicates direction of (+) strand synthesis
   5183..5234    +  misc_feature   bom (fragment): basis of mobility region from pBR322
   5239..5379    -  repeat_region  AAV2 ITR: inverted terminal repeat of adeno-associated virus serotype 2 inverted
   5393..5514    -  polyA_signal   SV40 poly(A) signal: SV40 polyadenylation signal
   5537..5621    -  CDS            large T antigen (fragment): large T antigen from SV40 (simian virus 40)
   5638..5681    -  misc_feature   MCS (fragment): multiple cloning site
   5682..6281    -  CDS            PuroR (fragment): puromycin N-acetyltransferase; pac from Streptomyces; confers resistance to puromycin
   6337..6365    -  misc_feature   MCS (fragment): multiple cloning site
   6366..7082    -  CDS            EGFP: EGFP is a basic (constitutively fluorescent) green fluorescent protein published in 1996, derived from Aequorea victoria. It is reported to be a rapidly-maturing weak dimer with moderate acid sensitivity.
   7127..7330    -  promoter       CMV promoter: human cytomegalovirus (CMV) immediate early promoter
   7331..7634    -  enhancer       CMV enhancer: human cytomegalovirus immediate early enhancer
   7745..7856    -  polyA_signal   bGH poly(A) signal: bovine growth hormone polyadenylation signal
   7913..9067    -  CDS            sssIM: MTSI_SPISQ - Also known as mssSI. Protein inferred from homology: Swiss-Prot protein existence level 3. This de-novo methylase methylates completely and exclusively CG residues in Spiroplasma strain MQ-1 DNA. From Spiroplasma monobiae (strain ATCC 33825 / MQ-1).
   9104..9151    -  CDS            nucleoplasmin NLS: bipartite nuclear localization signal from nucleoplasmin
   9152..1273    -  CDS            Cas9 (across the origin): Cas9 (Csn1) endonuclease from the Streptococcus pyogenes Type II CRISPR/Cas system generates RNA-guided double strand breaks in DNA
>Addgene plasmid #218782 | M3-dCAS9-M.SssI (dCas9-M.SssI) | addgene full sequence | sequence record 438194 | Addgene NGS Result
GCCGCCGCAGAATGGCGTGCAGCTCTCCCAGGTGGATCTGGTGGGGGATGCTGCCGTTGTCGAAGGTCCG
CTGCTTCCGCAGCAGGTCCTCTCTGTTCAGCTTCACGAGCAGTTCCTCGGTGCCGTCCATCTTTTCCAGG
ATGGGCTTGATGAACTTGTAGAACTCTTCCTGGCTGGCTCCGCCGTCAATGTAGCCGGCGTAGCCGTTCT
TGCTCTGGTCGAAGAAAATCTCTTTGTACTTCTCAGGCAGCTGCTGCCGCACGAGAGCTTTCAGCAGGGT
CAGGTCCTGGTGGTGCTCGTCGTATCTCTTGATCATAGAGGCGCTCAGGGGGGCCTTGGTGATCTCGGTG
TTCACTCTCAGGATGTCGCTCAGCAGGATGGCGTCGGACAGGTTCTTGGCGGCCAGAAACAGGTCGGCGT
ACTGGTCGCCGATCTGGGCCAGCAGGTTGTCCAGGTCGTCGTCGTAGGTGTCCTTGCTCAGCTGCAGTTT
GGCATCCTCGGCCAGGTCGAAGTTGCTCTTGAAGTTGGGGGTCAGGCCCAGGCTCAGGGCAATCAGGTTG
CCGAACAGGCCATTCTTCTTCTCGCCGGGCAGCTGGGCGATCAGATTTTCCAGCCGTCTGCTCTTGCTCA
GTCTGGCAGACAGGATGGCCTTGGCGTCCACGCCGCTGGCGTTGATGGGGTTTTCCTCGAACAGCTGGTT
GTAGGTCTGCACCAGCTGGATGAACAGCTTGTCCACGTCGCTGTTGTCGGGGTTCAGGTCGCCCTCGATC
AGGAAGTGGCCCCGGAACTTGATCATGTGGGCCAGGGCCAGATAGATCAGCCGCAGGTCGGCCTTGTCGG
TGCTGTCCACCAGTTTCTTTCTCAGGTGGTAGATGGTGGGGTACTTCTCGTGGTAGGCCACCTCGTCCAC
GATGTTGCCGAAGATGGGGTGCCGCTCGTGCTTCTTATCCTCTTCCACCAGGAAGGACTCTTCCAGTCTG
TGGAAGAAGCTGTCGTCCACCTTGGCCATCTCGTTGCTGAAGATCTCTTGCAGATAGCAGATCCGGTTCT
TCCGTCTGGTGTATCTTCTTCTGGCGGTTCTCTTCAGCCGGGTGGCCTCGGCTGTTTCGCCGCTGTCGAA
CAGCAGGGCTCCGATCAGGTTCTTCTTGATGCTGTGCCGGTCGGTGTTGCCCAGCACCTTGAATTTCTTG
CTGGGCACCTTGTACTCGTCGGTGATCACGGCCCAGCCCACAGAGTTGGTGCCGATGGCCAGGCCGATGC
TGTACTTCTTGTCGGCTGCTGGGACTCCGTGGATACCGACCTTCCGCTTCTTCTTTGGGGCCATCTTATC
GTCATCGTCTTTGTAATCAATATCATGATCCTTGTAGTCTCCGTCGTGGTCCTTATAGTCCATGGTGGCA
CCGGTCCAACCTGAAAAAAAGTGATTTCAGGCAGGTGCTCCAGGTAATTAAACATTAATACCCCACCAAC
CAACCATCCCTTAAACCCTTACCTCTTGCTCAGCTAATTACAGCCCGGAGGAGAAGGGCCGTCCCGCCCG
CTCACCTGTGGGAGTAACGCGGTCAGTCAGAGCCGGGGCGGGCGGCGCGAGGCGGCGGCGGAGCGGGGCA
CGGGGCGAAGGCAGCGCGCAGCGACTCCCGCCCGCCGCGCGCTTCGCTTTTTATAGGGCCGCCGCCGCCG
CCGCCTCGCCATAAAAGGAAACTTTCGGAGCGCGCCGCTCTGATTGGCTGCCGCCGCACCTCTCCGCCTC
GCCCCGCCCCGCCCCTCGCCCCGCCCCGCCCCGCCTGGCGCGCGCCCCCCCCCCCCCCCGCCCCCATCGC
TGCACAAAATAATTAAAAAATAAATAAATACAAAATTGGGGGTGGGGAGGGGGGGGAGATGGGGAGAGTG
AAGCAGAACGTGGGGCTCACCTCGACCATGGTAATAGCGATGACTAATACGTAGATGTACTGCCAAGTAG
GAAAGTCCCATAAGGTCATGTACTGGGCACAATGCCAGGCGGGCCATTTACCGTCATTGACGTCAATAGG
GGGCGTACTTGGCATATGATACACTTGATGTACTGCCAAGTGGGCAGTTTACCGTAAATACTCCACCCAT
TGACGTCAATGGAAAGTCCCTATTGGCGTTACTATTGACGTCAATGGGCGGGGGTCGTTGGGCGGTCAGC
CAGGCGGGCCATTTACCGTAAGTTATGTAACGGGTACCTCTAGAGCCATTTGTCTGCAGAATTGGCGCAC
GCGCTAAAAACGGACTAGCCTTATTTTAACTTGCTATTTCTAGCTCTAAAACAAAAAAGCACCGACTCGG
TGCCACTTTTTCAAGTTGATAACGGACTAGCCTTATTTTAACTTGCTATTTCTAGCTCTAAAACAGGTCT
TCTCGAAGACCCGGTGTTTCGTCCTTTCCACAAGATATATAAAGCCAAGAAATCGAAATACTTTCAAGTT
ACGGTAAGCATATGATAGTCCATTTTAAAACATAATTTTAAAACTGCAAACTACCCAAGAAATTATTACT
TTCTACGTCACGTATTTTGTACTAATATCTTTGTGTTTACAGTCAAATTAATTCCAATTATCTCTCTAAC
AGCCTTGTATCGTATATGCAAATATGAAGGAATCATGGGAAATAGGCCCTCACATGTGAGCAAAAGGCCA
GCAAAAGGCCAGGAACCGTAAAAAGGCCGCGTTGCTGGCGTTTTTCCATAGGCTCCGCCCCCCTGACGAG
CATCACAAAAATCGACGCTCAAGTCAGAGGTGGCGAAACCCGACAGGACTATAAAGATACCAGGCGTTTC
CCCCTGGAAGCTCCCTCGTGCGCTCTCCTGTTCCGACCCTGCCGCTTACCGGATACCTGTCCGCCTTTCT
CCCTTCGGGAAGCGTGGCGCTTTCTCATAGCTCACGCTGTAGGTATCTCAGTTCGGTGTAGGTCGTTCGC
TCCAAGCTGGGCTGTGTGCACGAACCCCCCGTTCAGCCCGACCGCTGCGCCTTATCCGGTAACTATCGTC
TTGAGTCCAACCCGGTAAGACACGACTTATCGCCACTGGCAGCAGCCACTGGTAACAGGATTAGCAGAGC
GAGGTATGTAGGCGGTGCTACAGAGTTCTTGAAGTGGTGGCCTAACTACGGCTACACTAGAAGAACAGTA
TTTGGTATCTGCGCTCTGCTGAAGCCAGTTACCTTCGGAAAAAGAGTTGGTAGCTCTTGATCCGGCAAAC
AAACCACCGCTGGTAGCGGTGGTTTTTTTGTTTGCAAGCAGCAGATTACGCGCAGAAAAAAAGGATCTCA
AGAAGATCCTTTGATCTTTTCTACGGGGTCTGACGCTCAGTGGAACGAAAACTCACGTTAAGGGATTTTG
GTCATGAGATTATCAAAAAGGATCTTCACCTAGATCCTTTTAAATTAAAAATGAAGTTTTAAATCAATCT
AAAGTATATATGAGTAAACTTGGTCTGACAGTTACCAATGCTTAATCAGTGAGGCACCTATCTCAGCGAT
CTGTCTATTTCGTTCATCCATAGTTGCCTGACTCCCCGTCGTGTAGATAACTACGATACGGGAGGGCTTA
CCATCTGGCCCCAGTGCTGCAATGATACCGCGGCTTCCACGCTCACCGGCTCCAGATTTATCAGCAATAA
ACCAGCCAGCCGGAAGGGCCGAGCGCAGAAGTGGTCCTGCAACTTTATCCGCCTCCATCCAGTCTATTAA
TTGTTGCCGGGAAGCTAGAGTAAGTAGTTCGCCAGTTAATAGTTTGCGCAACGTTGTTGCCATTGCTACA
GGCATCGTGGTGTCACGCTCGTCGTTTGGTATGGCTTCATTCAGCTCCGGTTCCCAACGATCAAGGCGAG
TTACATGATCCCCCATGTTGTGCAAAAAAGCGGTTAGCTCCTTCGGTCCTCCGATCGTTGTCAGAAGTAA
GTTGGCCGCAGTGTTATCACTCATGGTTATGGCAGCACTGCATAATTCTCTTACTGTCATGCCATCCGTA
AGATGCTTTTCTGTGACTGGTGAGTACTCAACCAAGTCATTCTGAGAATAGTGTATGCGGCGACCGAGTT
GCTCTTGCCCGGCGTCAATACGGGATAATACCGCGCCACATAGCAGAACTTTAAAAGTGCTCATCATTGG
AAAACGTTCTTCGGGGCGAAAACTCTCAAGGATCTTACCGCTGTTGAGATCCAGTTCGATGTAACCCACT
CGTGCACCCAACTGATCTTCAGCATCTTTTACTTTCACCAGCGTTTCTGGGTGAGCAAAAACAGGAAGGC
AAAATGCCGCAAAAAAGGGAATAAGGGCGACACGGAAATGTTGAATACTCATACTCTTCCTTTTTCAATA
TTATTGAAGCATTTATCAGGGTTATTGTCTCATGAGCGGATACATATTTGAATGTATTTAGAAAAATAAA
CAAATAGGGGTTCCGCGCACATTTCCCCGAAAAGTGCCACCTGACGTCTAAGAAACCATTATTATCATGA
CATTAACCTATAAAAATAGGCGTATCACGAGGCCCTTTCGTCTCGCGCGTTTCGGTGATGACGGTGAAAA
CCTCTGACACATGCAGCTCCCGGAGACGGTCACAGCTTGTCTGTAAGCGGATGCCGGGAGCAGACAAGCC
CGTCAGGGCGCGTCAGCGGGTGTTGGCGGGTGTCGGGGCTGGCTTAACTATGCGGCATCAGAGCAGATTG
TACTGAGAGTGCACCATAAAATTGTAAACGTTAATATTTTGTTAAAATTCGCGTTAAATTTTTGTTAAAT
CAGCTCATTTTTTAACCAATAGACCGAAATCGGCAAAATCCCTTATAAATCAAAAGAATAGCCCGAGATA
GAGT
[37 nt withheld, positions 4835-4871]
AAAGAACGTGGACTCCAACGTCAAAGG
[141 nt withheld, positions 4899-5039]
G
[46 nt withheld, positions 5041-5086]
A
[95 nt withheld, positions 5088-5182]
TATGCGGTGTGAAATACCGCACAGATGCGTAAGGAGAAAATACCGCATCAGGCGCCCCTGCAGGCAGCTG
CGCGCTCGCTCGCTCACTGAGGCCGCCCGGGCAAAGCCCGGGCGTCGGGCGACCTTTGGTCGCCCGGCCT
CAGTGAGCGAGCGAGCGCGCAGAGAGGGAGTGGCCAACTCCATCACTAGGGGTTCCTGCGGCCGCCGCGT
TAAGATACATTGATGAGTTTGGACAAACCACAACTAGAATGCAGTGAAAAAAATGCTTTATTTGTGAAAT
TTGTGATGCTATTGCTTTATTTGTAACCATTATAAGCTGCAATAAACAAGTTAACAACAACAATTGCATT
CATTTTATGTTTCAGGTTCAGGGGGAGGTGTGGGAGGTTTTTTAAAGCAAGTAAAACCTCTACAAATGTG
GTATGGCTGATTATGATCAGTTATCTAGATCCGGTGGATCCCGGGCCCGCGGTACCGTCGACTGCAGAAT
TCGAAGCTTTCAGGCACCGGGCTTGCGGGTCATGCACCAGGTGCGCGGTCCTTCGGGCACCTCGACGTCG
GCGGTGACGGTGAAGCCGAGCCGCTCGTAGAAGGGGAGGTTGTGGGGCGCGGAGGTCTCCAGGAAGGCGG
GCACCCCGGCGCGCTCGGCCGCCTCCACTCCGGGGAGCACGACGGCGCTGCCCAGACCCTTGCCCTGGTG
GTCGGGCGAGACGCCGACGGTGGCCAGGAACCACGCGGGCTCCTTGGGCCGGTGCGGCGCCAGGAGGCCT
TCCATCTGTTGCTGCGCGGCCAGCCGGGAACCGCTCAACTCGGCCATGCGCGGGCCGATCTCGGCGAACA
CCGCCCCCGCTTCGACGCTCTCCGGCGTGGTCCAGACCGCCACCGCGGCGCCGTCGTCCGCGACCCACAC
CTTGCCGATGTCGAGCCCGACGCGCGTGAGGAAGAGTTCTTGCAGCTCGGTGACCCGCTCGATGTGGCGG
TCCGGATCGACGGTGTGGCGCGTGGCGGGGTAGTCGGCGAACGCGGCGGCGAGGGTGCGTACGGCCCTGG
GGACGTCGTCGCGGGTGGCGAGGCGCACCGTGGGCTTGTACTCGGTCATTGGGCCAGGATTCTCCTCGAC
GTCACCGCATGTTAGCAGACTTCCTCTGCCCTCAGAAGCTTGAGCTCGAGATCTGAGTCCGGACTTGTAC
AGCTCGTCCATGCCGAGAGTGATCCCGGCGGCGGTCACGAACTCCAGCAGGACCATGTGATCGCGCTTCT
CGTTGGGGTCTTTGCTCAGGGCGGACTGGGTGCTCAGGTAGTGGTTGTCGGGCAGCAGCACGGGGCCGTC
GCCGATGGGGGTGTTCTGCTGGTAGTGGTCGGCGAGCTGCACGCTGCCGTCCTCGATGTTGTGGCGGATC
TTGAAGTTCACCTTGATGCCGTTCTTCTGCTTGTCGGCCATGATATAGACGTTGTGGCTGTTGTAGTTGT
ACTCCAGCTTGTGCCCCAGGATGTTGCCGTCCTCCTTGAAGTCGATGCCCTTCAGCTCGATGCGGTTCAC
CAGGGTGTCGCCCTCGAACTTCACCTCGGCGCGGGTCTTGTAGTTGCCGTCGTCCTTGAAGAAGATGGTG
CGCTCCTGGACGTAGCCTTCGGGCATGGCGGACTTGAAGAAGTCGTGCTGCTTCATGTGGTCGGGGTAGC
GGCTGAAGCACTGCACGCCGTAGGTCAGGGTGGTCACGAGGGTGGGCCAGGGCACGGGCAGCTTGCCGGT
GGTGCAGATGAACTTCAGGGTCAGCTTGCCGTAGGTGGCATCGCCCTCGCCCTCGCCGGACACGCTGAAC
TTGTGGCCGTTTACGTCGCCGTCCAGCTCGACCAGGATGGGCACCACCCCGGTGAACAGCTCCTCGCCCT
TGCTCACCATGGTGGCGACCGGTAGCGCTAGCGGATCTGACGGTTCACTAAACCAGCTCTGCTTATATAG
ACCTCCCACCGTACACGCCTACCGCCCATTTGCGTCAATGGGGCGGAGTTGTTACGACATTTTGGAAAGT
CCCGTTGATTTTGGTGCCAAAACAAACTCCCATTGACGTCAATGGGGTGGAGACTTGGAAATCCCCGTGA
GTCAAACCGCTATCCACGCCCATTGATGTACTGCCAAAACCGCATCACCATGGTAATAGCGATGACTAAT
ACGTAGATGTACTGCCAAGTAGGAAAGTCCCATAAGGTCATGTACTGGGCACAATGCCAGGCGGGCCATT
TACCGTCATTGACGTCAATAGGGGGCGTACTTGGCATATGATACACTTGATGTACTGCCAAGTGGGCAGT
TTACCGTAAATACTCCACCCATTGACGTCAATGGAAAGTCCCTATTGGCGTTACTATGGGAACATACGTC
ATTATTGACGTCAATGGGCGGGGGTCGTTGGGCGGTCAGCCAGGCGGGCCATTTACCGTAAGTTATGTAA
CGCGGAACGCGGCCGCTCCCCAGCATGCCTGCTATTCTCTTCCCAATCCTCCCCCTTGCTGTCCTGCCCC
ACCCCACCCCCCAGAATAGAATGACACCTACTCAGACAATGCGATGCAATTTCCTCATTTTATTAGGAAA
GGACAGTGGGAGTGGCACCTTCCAGGGTCAAGGAAGGCACGGGGGAGGGGCAAACAACAGATGGCTGGCA
ACTAGAAGGCACAGTCGAGGCTGATCAGCGAGCTCTAGTTAGAATTGAATTCGGGCCGGCCCTAGCTAGG
GCCGCCGATCTTGTCAATGATGGCCTCCAGCACCTCCACGCTGATGCTGTTGCCACACACGAAGATCTTC
TGGTTCTCGGTCAGGAACTCGATTTCGTTCACTCTCTTGCCGTCCTGGCTGTCAAAGCCGATGTACAGGA
AGGTCTCGTCGCTGTTCATCTTCCTGATGTTGCTGCCGTCCTTGATCTTGATCCTGGAGTTGGCGCCGCT
AGCTGTCAGTGTGGGGCCTGTGAACTCGGGGTCGTACACATAGCCCTCGGAGTTGAACTTGGAGTAGCCG
ATCAGGCTGGCCTTGTTGATGTTGGACTTGGTCTTCTTGAATTCGGTGAGGTTGTATTTCAGCAGGTTGT
TGAGGATGTCCTTCTCGCTCACGATCTTGTTCAGCACCTTTTTGATGCTCTTGGGCTTCTTGTCGCCCTT
AGGCAGTTCCACGAACTCATTGAGGGTGGAGATCATGAACACTCTCCTCCTGGCCTGGCTGGATCCGAAA
TCGGCAGCATTGAGGACTTCGATGCTGTTCTGGTAGCCCAGGCTCTCCAGCTTCTGCTTCCATTGGTTCA
GCTCCTCCTCGTTCTTCTTGTGCAGCAGGGCTCCCACGTTCTCCATGAGGAGGTACTTAGGCAGGTCGTT
CTTCTCGGTGGAGTCCAGGGCTCTTTCGATCTCCCAGAGCAGGCCGGATCTGGTGCCGCTTCCCCTCTTC
ATGCCCTTCTGGATGCCTAGCTGGCTCAGGTCCTGGCAAGGGAAGCTGTAGGTGAGCAGGTCGATGTTCT
TCAGTGTCCTCTTGTAGAGGTCCCTGATGTCGAAAATGTTGCCCTCCTTTTCGGACAGCTTGATGGCGTT
GTAGATGATCTTCAGCTCGTCATCCTTCTTCCTCTTCCAGTATCCGTTGCTGACGGGGTTCTTGCTGTTC
CAGGACAGGGTCTTGTTCTCGAGGTAGTCGATCATCTCCTCTCTGCTGACGGACTTGTACTCGAGCTTGG
TGTGGAAGTTGTTATGGATGGCCTGGTACATGACGATGGCGGGCACATACCACTCGGCCAGTCCCACGAT
CTCGTACTCGTCCTTCCTCACTTTCTCCAGGGCCTTTCTCTGGGCGCCAATGCCGGCGAAGGCTTCGAAC
ACTCTCAGCTTCTTTGTTTTGTTCTCCACTTTGCTGTCCCTAGCGGATCCGCTCCCGCCTCCGCCCTCGA
GCTTTTTCTTTTTGGCCTGTCCGGCCTTTTTCGTGGCCGCCGGCCTTTTGTCGCCTCCCAGCTGAGACAG
GTCGATCCGTGTCTCGTACAGGCCGGTGATGCTCTGGTGGATCAGGGTGGCGTCCAGCACCTCTTTGGTG
CTGGTGTACCTCTTCCGGTCGATGGTGGTGTCAAAGTACTTGAAGGCGGCAGGGGCTCCCAGATTGGTCA
GGGTAAACAGGTGGATGATATTCTCGGCCTGCTCTCTGATGGGCTTATCCCGGTGCTTGTTGTAGGCGGA
CAGCACTTTGTCCAGATTAGCGTCGGCCAGGATCACTCTCTTGGAGAACTCGCTGATCTGCTCGATGATC
TCGTCCAGGTAGTGCTTGTGCTGTTCCACAAACAGCTGTTTCTGCTCATTATCCTCGGGGGAGCCCTTCA
GCTTCTCATAGTGGCTGGCCAGGTACAGGAAGTTCACATATTTGGAGGGCAGGGCCAGTTCGTTTCCCTT
CTGCAGTTCGCCGGCAGAGGCCAGCATTCTCTTCCGGCCGTTTTCCAGCTCGAACAGGGAGTACTTAGGC
AGCTTGATGATCAGGTCCTTTTTCACTTCTTTGTAGCCCTTGGCTTCCAGAAAGTCGATGGGATTCTTCT
CGAAGCTGCTTCTTTCCATGATGGTGATCCCCAGCAGCTCTTTCACACTCTTCAGTTTCTTGGACTTGCC
CTTTTCCACTTTGGCCACCACCAGCACAGAATAGGCCACGGTGGGGCTGTCGAAGCCGCCGTACTTCTTA
GGGTCCCAGTCCTTCTTTCTGGCGATCAGCTTATCGCTGTTCCTCTTGGGCAGGATAGACTCTTTGCTGA
AGCCGCCTGTCTGCACCTCGGTCTTTTTCACGATATTCACTTGGGGCATGCTCAGCACTTTCCGCACGGT
GGCAAAATCCCGGCCCTTATCCCACACGATCTCCCCGGTTTCGCCGTTTGTCTCGATCAGAGGCCGCTTC
CGGATCTCGCCGTTGGCCAGGGTAATCTCGGTCTTGAAAAAGTTCATGATGTTGCTGTAGAAGAAGTACT
TGGCGGTAGCCTTGCCGATTTCCTGCTCGCTCTTGGCGATCATCTTCCGCACGTCGTACACCTTGTAGTC
GCCGTACACGAACTCGCTTTCCAGCTTAGGGTACTTTTTGATCAGGGCGGTTCCCACGACGGCGTTCAGG
TAGGCGTCGTGGGCGTGGTGGTAGTTGTTGATCTCGCGCACTTTGTAAAACTGGAAATCCTTCCGGAAAT
CGGACACCAGCTTGGACTTCAGGGTGATCACTTTCACTTCCCGGATCAGCTTGTCATTCTCGTCGTACTT
AGTGTTCATCCGGGAGTCCAGGATCTGTGCCACGTGCTTTGTGATCTGCCGGGTTTCCACCAGCTGTCTC
TTGATGAAGCCGGCCTTATCCAGTTCGCTCAGGCCGCCTCTCTCGGCCTTGGTCAGATTGTCGAACTTTC
TCTGGGTAATCAGCTTGGCGTTCAGCAGCTGCCGCCAGTAGTTCTTCATCTTCTTCACGACCTCTTCGGA
GGGCACGTTGTCGCTCTTGCCCCGGTTCTTGTCGCTTCTGGTCAGCACCTTGTTGTCGATGGAGTCGTCC
TTCAGAAAGCTCTGAGGCACGATAGCGTCCACATCGTAGTCGGACAGCCGGTTGATGTCCAGTTCCTGGT
CCACGTACATATCCCGCCCATTCTGCAGGTAGTACAGGTACAGCTTCTCGTTCTGCAGCTGGGTGTTTTC
CACGGGGTGTTCTTTCAGGATCTGGCTGCCCAGCTCTTTGATGCCCTCTTCGATCCGCTTCATTCTCTCG
CGGCTGTTCTTCTGTCCCTTCTGGGTGGTCTGGTTCTCTCTGGCCATTTCGATCACGATGTTCTCGGGCT
TGTGCCGGCCCATCACTTTCACGAGCTCGTCCACCACCTTCACTGTCTGCAGGATGCCCTTCTTAATGGC
GGGGCTGCCGGCCAGATTGGCAATGTGCTCGTGCAGGCTATCGCCCTGGCCGGACACCTGGGCTTTCTGG
ATGTCCTCTTTAAAGGTCAGGCTGTCGTCGTGGATCAGCTGCATGAAGTTTCTGTTGGCGAAGCCGTCGG
ACTTCAGGAAATCCAGGATTGTCTTGCCGGACTGCTTGTCCCGGATGCCGTTGATCAGCTTCCGGCTCAG
CCTGCCCCAGCCGGTGTATCTCCGCCGCTTCAGCTGCTTCATCACTTTGTCGTCGAACAGGTGGGCATAG
GTTTTCAGCCGTTCCTCGATCATCTCTCTGTCCTCAAACAGTGTCAGGGTCAGCACGATATCTTCCAGAA
TGTCCTCGTTTTCCTCATTGTCCAGGAAGTCCTTGTCCTTGATAATTTTCAGCAGATCGTGGTATGTGCC
CAGGGAGGCGTTGAACCGATCTTCCACGCCGGAGATTTCCACGGAGTCGAAGCACTCGATTTTCTTGAAG
TAGTCCTCTTTCAGCTGCTTCACGGTCACTTTCCGGTTGGTCTTGAACAGCAGGTCCACGATGGCCTTTT
TCTGCTCGCCGCTCAGGAAGGCGGGCTTTCTCATTCCCTCGGTCACGTATTTCACTTTGGTCAGCTCGTT
ATACACGGTGAAGTACTCGTACAGCAGGCTGTGCTTGGGCAGCACCTTCTCGTTGGGCAGGTTCTTATCG
AAGTTGGTCATCCGCTCGATGAAGCTCTGGGCGGAAGCGCCCTTGTCCACCACTTCCTCGAAGTTCCAGG
GGGTGATGGTTTCCTCGCTCTTTCTGGTCATCCAGGCGAATCTGCTGTTTCCCCTGGCCAGAGGGCCCAC
GTAGTAGGGGATGCGGAAGGTCAGGATCTTCTCGATCTTTTCCCGGTTGTCCTTCAGGAATGGGTAAAAA
TCTTCCT
